>Addgene plasmid #65111 | pYTK004 | depositor full sequence | sequence record 110164 | Full Sequence
TCGGTCTCACCCTGAATTCGCATCTAGAATAAATCGCAGCCAAGTGAGTGAATAGATGACGCACCACGGT
CAGACACGGCCACATCGTATCTCACAGGAGCAAGCGCGATAGGAGCACTCACACATAGTACGGTGATCCG
CTGACTCCTTTGCCCAAATAAGACGTGAGCCCGTCTCAGATGCACACACTGGCTTAAGATGACAACGTGA
GACCAGACCAATAAAAAACGCCCGGCGGCAACCGAGCGTTCTGAACAAATCCAGATGGAGTTCTGAGGTC
ATTACTGGATCTATCAACAGGAGTCCAAGCGAGCTCGATATCAAATTACGCCCCGCCCTGCCACTCATCG
CAGTACTGTTGTAATTCATTAAGCATTCTGCCGACATGGAAGCCATCACAAACGGCATGATGAACCTGAA
TCGCCAGCGGCATCAGCACCTTGTCGCCTTGCGTATAATATTTGCCCATGGTGAAAACGGGGGCGAAGAA
GTTGTCCATATTGGCCACGTTTAAATCAAAACTGGTGAAACTCACCCAGGGATTGGCTGAAACGAAAAAC
ATATTCTCAATAAACCCTTTAGGGAAATAGGCCAGGTTTTCACCGTAACACGCCACATCTTGCGAATATA
TGTGTAGAAACTGCCGGAAATCGTCGTGGTATTCACTCCAGAGCGATGAAAACGTTTCAGTTTGCTCATG
GAAAACGGTGTAACAAGGGTGAACACTATCCCATATCACCAGCTCACCGTCTTTCATTGCCATACGAAAT
TCCGGATGAGCATTCATCAGGCGGGCAAGAATGTGAATAAAGGCCGGATAAAACTTGTGCTTATTTTTCT
TTACGGTCTTTAAAAAGGCCGTAATATCCAGCTGAACGGTCTGGTTATAGGTACATTGAGCAACTGACTG
AAATGCCTCAAAATGTTCTTTACGATGCCATTGGGATATATCAACGGTGGTATATCCAGTGATTTTTTTC
TCCATTTTAGCTTCCTTAGCTCCTGAAAATCTCGATAACTCAAAAAATACGCCCGGTAGTGATCTTATTT
CATTATGGTGAAAGTTGGAACCTCTTACGTGCCCGATCAATCATGACCAAAATCCCTTAACGTGAGTTTT
CGTTCCACTGAGCGTCAGACCCCGTAGAAAAGATCAAAGGATCTTCTTGAGATCCTTTTTTTCTGCGCGT
AATCTGCTGCTTGCAAACAAAAAAACCACCGCTACCAGCGGTGGTTTGTTTGCCGGATCAAGAGCTACCA
ACTCTTTTTCCGAAGGTAACTGGCTTCAGCAGAGCGCAGATACCAAATACTGTTCTTCTAGTGTAGCCGT
AGTTAGGCCACCACTTCAAGAACTCTGTAGCACCGCCTACATACCTCGCTCTGCTAATCCTGTTACCAGT
GGCTGCTGCCAGTGGCGATAAGTCGTGTCTTACCGGGTTGGACTCAAGACGATAGTTACCGGATAAGGCG
CAGCGGTCGGGCTGAACGGGGGGTTCGTGCACACAGCCCAGCTTGGAGCGAACGACCTACACCGAACTGA
GATACCTACAGCGTGAGCTATGAGAAAGCGCCACGCTTCCCGAAGGGAGAAAGGCGGACAGGTATCCGGT
AAGCGGCAGGGTCGGAACAGGAGAGCGCACGAGGGAGCTTCCAGGGGGAAACGCCTGGTATCTTTATAGT
CCTGTCGGGTTTCGCCACCTCTGACTTGAGCGTCGATTTTTGTGATGCTCGTCAGGGGGGCGGAGCCTAT
GGAAAAACGCCAGCAACGCGGCCTTTTTACGGTTCCTGGCCTTTTGCTGGCCTTTTGCTCACATGTTCTT
TCCTGCGTTATCCCCTGATTCTGTGGATAACCGTAG
Features (pLannotate 1.2.2; 4 found; start..end, strand, type, name):
    221..255     -  terminator     lambda t0 terminator: minimal transcription terminator from phage lambda (Scholtissek and Grosse, 1987)
    329..985     -  CDS            cat: CAT_ECOLX - Experimental evidence at protein level: Swiss-Prot protein existence level 1. This enzyme is an effector of chloramphenicol resistance in bacteria. From Escherichia coli. This protein is used as a marker in many commonly used cloning vectors, such as pACYC184.
    986..1083    -  promoter       cat promoter: promoter of the E. coli cat gene encoding chloramphenicol acetyltransferase
   1167..1755    +  rep_origin     ori: high-copy-number ColE1/pMB1/pBR322/pUC origin of replication
