[The description below was written by a language model from this plasmid's Addgene catalogue record and pLannotate feature annotations shown in this document.]
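Description:
pYTK004 is a small (1,856 nt) bacterial part plasmid from a modular yeast toolkit (YTK) for multipart assembly. It stores the synthetic sequence ConL2 as a "Type 1" part. It is built on the pYTK001 part-entry backbone and is catalogued as a bacterial vector, although it serves as a storage and donor plasmid for a DNA part and does not express a gene product. Propagation in E. coli relies on a high-copy ColE1/pMB1/pUC-type origin of replication. Selection is by chloramphenicol, conferred by the cat gene (chloramphenicol acetyltransferase), which is driven by its native cat promoter and followed by a minimal phage lambda t0 terminator. These four elements are the only features annotated. The ConL2 insert was not recognised by the automated annotation, so its position is not marked, but it presumably lies in the short unannotated region outside the marker and origin.

ConL2 is a synthetic 5′ assembly connector. According to the depositor, Type 1 parts occupy the first, upstream position in a toolkit assembly. In hierarchical Golden Gate-style schemes of this kind, a left connector flanks a transcriptional unit and supplies the junction that later lets several cassettes be joined in a defined order into a multigene construct; the record itself does not detail this mechanism. The insert was cloned into the entry vector through BsmBI sites that were destroyed in the process, as expected for type IIS cloning. The record lists no yeast origin, yeast marker, promoter or coding sequence in the payload. The plasmid is used only as a source of the ConL2 connector when building yeast expression cassettes with the toolkit.
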