Addgene plasmid #65111: pYTK004
Purpose: Encodes ConL2 as a Type 1 part to be used in the Dueber YTK system
Depositing lab: John Dueber. Depositing organization: University of California, Berkeley. Publication: A Highly Characterized Yeast Toolkit for Modular, Multipart Assembly. Lee ME, DeLoache WC, Cervantes B, Dueber JE. ACS Synth Biol. 2015 Apr 14. 10.1021/sb500366v PubMed 25871405.
Backbone
  Vector backbone: pYTK001
  Vector type: Bacterial Expression
Growth in bacteria
  Bacterial resistance: Chloramphenicol, 25 μg/mL
  Growth temperature: 37°C
  Growth strain: DH10B
  Copy number: High Copy
Gene/Insert
  Gene/Insert name: ConL2
  Species: Synthetic
  Cloning method: Restriction Enzyme; 5′ cloning site BsmBI (destroyed during cloning); 3′ cloning site BsmBI (destroyed during cloning)
Terms and licenses: Academic/Nonprofit Terms; Industry Terms: Not Available to Industry
Depositor comments: Type 1 parts are 5' assembly connectors in the Dueber YTK. For more information, please visit the supplemental information in PMID:25871405.
How to cite: pYTK004 was a gift from John Dueber (Addgene plasmid # 65111 ; http://n2t.net/addgene:65111 ; RRID:Addgene_65111)
