>Addgene plasmid #65111 | pYTK004 | addgene partial sequence | sequence record 112374 | CAT-F 5'-GTTTGTGATGGCTTCCATGTC-3'
TACTGCGATGAGTGGCAGGGCGGGGCGTAATTTGATATCGAGCTCGCTTGGACTCCTGTTGATAGATCCA
GTAATGACCTCAGAACTCCATCTGGATTTGTTCAGAACGCTCGGTTGCCGCCGGGCGTTTTTTATTGGTC
TGGTCTCACGTTGTCATCTTAAGCCAGTGTGTGCATCTGAGACGGGCTCACGTCTTATTTGGGCAAAGGA
GTCAGCGGATCACCGTACTATGTGTGAGTGCTCCTATCGCGCTTGCTCCTGTGAGATACGATGTGGCCGT
GTCTGACCGTGGTGCGTCATCTATTCACTCACTTGGCTGCGATTTATTCTAGATGCGAATTCAGGGTGAG
ACCGACTACGGTTATCCACAGAATCAGGGGATAACGCAGGAAAGAACATGTGAGCAAAAGGCCAGCAAAA
GGCCAGGAACCGTAAAAAGGCCGCGTTGCTGGCGTTTTTCCATAGGCTCCGCCCCCCTGACGAGCATCAC
AAAAATCGACGCTCAAGTCAGAGGTGGCGAAACCCGACAGGACTATAAAGATACCAGGCGTTTCCCCCTG
GAAGCTCCCTCGTGCGCTCTCCTGTTCCGACCCTGCCGCTTACCGGATACCTGTCCGCCTTTCTCCCTTC
GGGAAGCGTGGCGCTTTCTCATAGCTCACGCTGTAGGTATCTCAGTTCGGTGTAGGTCGTTCGCTCCAAG
CTGGGCTGTGTGCACGAACCCCCCGTTCAGCCCGACCGCTGCGCCTTATCCGGTAACTATCGTCTTGAGT
CCAACCCGGTAAGACACGACTTATCGCCACTGGCAGCAGCCACTGGTAACAGGATTAGCAGAGCGAGGTA
TGTAGGCGGTGCTACAGAGTTCTTGAAGTGGTGGCCTAACTACGGCTACACTAGAAGAACAGTATTTGGT
ATCTGCGCTCTGCTGAAGCCAGTTACCTTCGGAAAAAGAGTTGGTAGCTCTTGATCCGGCAAACAAACCA
CCGCTGGTAGCGGTGGTTTTTTTGTTTGCAA
