>Addgene plasmid #65111 | pYTK004 | addgene partial sequence | sequence record 217978 | pRS414-R 5'-CACCTCTGACTTGAGCGTCG-3'
CGCCAGCAACGCGGCCTTTTTACGGTTCCTGGCCTTTTGCTGGCCTTTTGCTCACATGTTCTTTCCTGCG
TTATCCCCTGATTCTGTGGATAACCGTAGTCGGTCTCACCCTGAATTCGCATCTAGAATAAATCGCAGCC
AAGTGAGTGAATAGATGACGCACCACGGTCAGACACGGCCACATCGTATCTCACAGGAGCAAGCGCGATA
GGAGCACTCACACATAGTACGGTGATCCGCTGACTCCTTTGCCCAAATAAGACGTGAGCCCGTCTCAGAT
GCACACACTGGCTTAAGATGACAACGTGAGACCAGACCAATAAAAAACGCCCGGCGGCAACCGAGCGTTC
TGAACAAATCCAGATGGAGTTCTGAGGTCATTACTGGATCTATCAACAGGAGTCCAAGCGAGCTCGATAT
CAAATTACGCCCCGCCCTGCCACTCATCGCAGTACTGTTGTAATTCATTAAGCATTCTGCCGACATGGAA
GCCATCACAAACGGCATGATGAACCTGAATCGCCAGCGGCATCAGCACCTTGTCGCCTTGCGTATAATAT
TTGCCCATGGTGAAAACGGGGGCGAAGAAGTTGTCCATATTGGCCA
